Addgene plasmid #248968: PBgg-Hygro
Purpose: (Empty Backbone) Golden Gate assembly-friendly PiggyBac backbone with Hygromycin resistance
Depositing lab: James Briscoe. Depositing organization: Francis Crick Institute. Publication: Investigating morphogen and patterning dynamics with optogenetic control of morphogen production. Benzinger D, Briscoe J. Dev Cell. 2025 Aug 19:S1534-5807(25)00495-2. doi: 10.1016/j.devcel.2025.07.019. PubMed 40848721.
Backbone
  Vector backbone: Piggybac
  Backbone manufacturer: Systems Biosciences
  Vector type: Mammalian Expression
  Selectable markers: Hygromycin
Growth in bacteria
  Bacterial resistance: Ampicillin, 100 μg/mL
  Growth temperature: 37°C
  Growth strain: NEB Stable
  Copy number: High Copy
Gene/Insert
  Gene/Insert name: None
Terms and licenses: Academic/Nonprofit Terms; Industry Terms: Not Available to Industry
Depositor comments: Please visit https://doi.org/10.1101/2024.06.11.598403 for bioRxiv preprint.
How to cite: PBgg-Hygro was a gift from James Briscoe (Addgene plasmid # 248968 ; http://n2t.net/addgene:248968 ; RRID:Addgene_248968)
