[The description below was written by a language model from this plasmid's Addgene catalogue record and pLannotate feature annotations shown in this document.]
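Description:
PBgg-Hygro is an empty mammalian expression backbone built on a PiggyBac transposon vector and adapted for Golden Gate assembly. It carries no gene of interest. Users assemble their own expression cassettes into it and then integrate them stably into mammalian genomes by PiggyBac transposition. In bacteria, the 8,034 nt plasmid replicates from a high-copy ColE1/pUC-type origin and is selected with ampicillin through the β-lactamase gene and its native promoter. An f1 phage origin and remnants of lac elements (lac promoter and operator, CAP binding site, and lacI and lacZα fragments) are left over from the parental cloning vector. Two short fragments matching the phage lambda portal protein gene are also annotated and most likely represent stuffer or spacer DNA.

The annotated payload has two parts. The first is an EGFP coding sequence driven by a fragment of the bacterial J23119 constitutive promoter and followed by a bacterial terminator fragment. This arrangement is consistent with a dropout marker that Golden Gate assembly replaces, so that colonies with correct assemblies lose green fluorescence, although the record does not state this role. The second is a mammalian selection cassette. The human EF-1α core promoter with its intron A drives hygromycin B phosphotransferase, followed by a partial WPRE and an SV40 polyadenylation signal, which allows hygromycin selection of cells with integrated copies. The PiggyBac terminal repeats and the type IIS restriction sites are not annotated in the automated feature table, and the record does not name the Golden Gate enzyme. The associated publication concerns optogenetic control of morphogen production in studies of tissue patterning.
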