Features (pLannotate 1.2.2; 20 found; start..end, strand, type, name):
    336..803     +  CDS            B (fragment): PORTL_LAMBD - Experimental evidence at protein level: Swiss-Prot protein existence level 1. Forms the portal vertex of the capsid (PubMed:6228056, PubMed:6232391). This portal plays critical roles in head assembly, genome packaging, neck/tail attachment, and genome ejection (Probable). The portal protein multimerizes as a single ring-shaped homododecamer arranged around a central channel (PubMed:6232391). Binds to the terminase subunits to form the packaging machine (PubMed:7799432). From Escherichia phage lambda (Bacteriophage lambda).
    841..857     -  protein_bind   lac operator: The lac repressor binds to the lac operator to inhibit transcription in E. coli. This inhibition can be relieved by adding lactose or isopropyl-β-D-thiogalactopyranoside (IPTG). lac repressor encoded by lacI
    865..895     -  promoter       lac promoter: promoter for the E. coli lac operon
    910..931     -  protein_bind   CAP binding site: CAP binding activates transcription in the presence of cAMP. E. coli catabolite activator protein
    944..1036    -  CDS            lacI (fragment): lac repressor; lacI; The lac repressor binds to the lac operator to inhibit transcription in E. coli. This inhibition can be relieved by adding lactose or isopropyl-β-D-thiogalactopyranoside (IPTG).
   1219..1807    -  rep_origin     ori: high-copy-number ColE1/pMB1/pBR322/pUC origin of replication
   1978..2838    -  CDS            AmpR: β-lactamase; bla; confers resistance to ampicillin, carbenicillin, and related antibiotics
   2839..2943    -  promoter       AmpR promoter: bla
   2996..3424    -  rep_origin     f1 ori (sequence partly withheld): f1 bacteriophage origin of replication; arrow indicates direction of (+) strand synthesis
   3429..3584    -  CDS            lacZα (fragment): LacZα fragment of β-galactosidase; lacZ fragment
   3586..3705    +  CDS            B (fragment): PORTL_LAMBD - Experimental evidence at protein level: Swiss-Prot protein existence level 1. Forms the portal vertex of the capsid (PubMed:6228056, PubMed:6232391). This portal plays critical roles in head assembly, genome packaging, neck/tail attachment, and genome ejection (Probable). The portal protein multimerizes as a single ring-shaped homododecamer arranged around a central channel (PubMed:6232391). Binds to the terminase subunits to form the packaging machine (PubMed:7799432). From Escherichia phage lambda (Bacteriophage lambda).
   4219..4247    +  promoter       J23119 promoter (fragment): bacterial promoter (Registry of Standard Biological Parts BBa J23119)
   4266..4982    +  CDS            EGFP: EGFP is a basic (constitutively fluorescent) green fluorescent protein published in 1996, derived from Aequorea victoria. It is reported to be a rapidly-maturing weak dimer with moderate acid sensitivity.
   4983..5022    -  terminator     bacterial terminator (fragment): putative bacterial transcription terminator
   5120..5331    +  promoter       EF-1α core promoter: core promoter for human elongation factor EF-1α
   5332..6270    +  intron         EF-1α intron A: intron upstream of the start codon of human EF-1α
   6289..7310    +  CDS            HygR (fragment): hygromycin B phosphotransferase confers resistance to hygromycin
   7327..7433    +  misc_feature   WPRE (fragment): woodchuck hepatitis virus posttranscriptional regulatory element
   7442..7563    +  polyA_signal   SV40 poly(A) signal: SV40 polyadenylation signal
   7581..7673    +  ncRNA          G-CSF SLDE: Accession: RF00183 - G-CSF factor stem-loop destabilising element (SLDE)
>Addgene plasmid #248968 | PBgg-Hygro | addgene full sequence | sequence record 499029 | Addgene NGS Result
GGGGGGGGGCTGTCCCTGATATCTATAACAAGAAAATATATATATAATAAGTTATCACGTAAGTAGAACA
TGAAATAACAATATAATTATCGTATGAGTTAAATCTTAAAAGTCACGTAAAAGATAATCATGCGTCATTT
TGACTCACGCGGTCGTTATAGTTCAAAATCAGTGACACTTACCGCATTGACAAGCACGCCTCACGGGAGC
TCCAAGCGGCGACTGAGATGTCCTAAATGCACAGCGACGGATTCGCGCTATTTAGAAAGAGAGAGCAATA
TTTCAAGAATGCATGCGTCAATTTTACGCAGACTATCTTTCTAGGGTTAATCTAGCTGCATCAGGATCAT
ATCGTCGGGTCTTTTTTCCGGCTCAGTCATCGCCCAAGCTGGCGCTATCTGGGCATCGGGGAGGAAGAAG
CCCGTGCCTTTTCCCGCGAGGTTGAAGCGGCATGGAAAGAGTTTGCCGAGGATGACTGCTGCTGCATTGA
CGTTGAGCGAAAACGCACGTTTACCATGATGATTCGGGAAGGTGTGGCCATGCACGCCTTTAACGGTGAA
CTGTTCGTTCAGGCCACCTGGGATACCAGTTCGTCGCGGCTTTTCCGGACACAGTTCCGGATGGTCAGCC
CGAAGCGCATCAGCAACCCGAACAATACCGGCGACAGCCGGAACTGCCGTGCCGGTGTGCAGATTAATGA
CAGCGGTGCGGCGCTGGGATATTACGTCAGCGAGGACGGGTATCCTGGCTGGATGCCGCAGAAATGGACA
TGGATACCCCGTGAGTTACCCGGCGGGCGCGCTTGGCGTAATCATGGTCATAGCTGTTTCCTGTGTGAAA
TTGTTATCCGCTCACAATTCCACACAACATACGAGCCGGAAGCATAAAGTGTAAAGCCTGGGGTGCCTAA
TGAGTGAGCTAACTCACATTAATTGCGTTGCGCTCACTGCCCGCTTTCCAGTCGGGAAACCTGTCGTGCC
AGCTGCATTAATGAATCGGCCAACGCGCGGGGAGAGGCGGTTTGCGTATTGGGCGCTCTTCCGCTTCCTC
GCTCACTGACTCGCTGCGCTCGGTCGTTCGGCTGCGGCGAGCGGTATCAGCTCACTCAAAGGCGGTAATA
CGGTTATCCACAGAATCAGGGGATAACGCAGGAAAGAACATGTGAGCAAAAGGCCAGCAAAAGGCCAGGA
ACCGTAAAAAGGCCGCGTTGCTGGCGTTTTTCCATAGGCTCCGCCCCCCTGACGAGCATCACAAAAATCG
ACGCTCAAGTCAGAGGTGGCGAAACCCGACAGGACTATAAAGATACCAGGCGTTTCCCCCTGGAAGCTCC
CTCGTGCGCTCTCCTGTTCCGACCCTGCCGCTTACCGGATACCTGTCCGCCTTTCTCCCTTCGGGAAGCG
TGGCGCTTTCTCATAGCTCACGCTGTAGGTATCTCAGTTCGGTGTAGGTCGTTCGCTCCAAGCTGGGCTG
TGTGCACGAACCCCCCGTTCAGCCCGACCGCTGCGCCTTATCCGGTAACTATCGTCTTGAGTCCAACCCG
GTAAGACACGACTTATCGCCACTGGCAGCAGCCACTGGTAACAGGATTAGCAGAGCGAGGTATGTAGGCG
GTGCTACAGAGTTCTTGAAGTGGTGGCCTAACTACGGCTACACTAGAAGAACAGTATTTGGTATCTGCGC
TCTGCTGAAGCCAGTTACCTTCGGAAAAAGAGTTGGTAGCTCTTGATCCGGCAAACAAACCACCGCTGGT
AGCGGTGGTTTTTTTGTTTGCAAGCAGCAGATTACGCGCAGAAAAAAAGGATCTCAAGAAGATCCTTTGA
TCTTTTCTACGGGGTCTGACGCTCAGTGGAACGAAAACTCACGTTAAGGGATTTTGGTCATGAGATTATC
AAAAAGGATCTTCACCTAGATCCTTTTAAATTAAAAATGAAGTTTTAAATCAATCTAAAGTATATATGAG
TAAACTTGGTCTGACAGTTACCAATGCTTAATCAGTGAGGCACCTATCTCAGCGATCTGTCTATTTCGTT
CATCCATAGTTGCCTGACTCCCCGTCGTGTAGATAACTACGATACGGGAGGGCTTACCATCTGGCCCCAG
TGCTGCAATGATACCGCGAGACCCACGCTCACCGGCTCCAGATTTATCAGCAATAAACCAGCCAGCCGGA
AGGGCCGAGCGCAGAAGTGGTCCTGCAACTTTATCCGCCTCCATCCAGTCTATTAATTGTTGCCGGGAAG
CTAGAGTAAGTAGTTCGCCAGTTAATAGTTTGCGCAACGTTGTTGCCATTGCTACAGGCATCGTGGTGTC
ACGCTCGTCGTTTGGTATGGCTTCATTCAGCTCCGGTTCCCAACGATCAAGGCGAGTTACATGATCCCCC
ATGTTGTGCAAAAAAGCGGTTAGCTCCTTCGGTCCTCCGATCGTTGTCAGAAGTAAGTTGGCCGCAGTGT
TATCACTCATGGTTATGGCAGCACTGCATAATTCTCTTACTGTCATGCCATCCGTAAGATGCTTTTCTGT
GACTGGTGAGTACTCAACCAAGTCATTCTGAGAATAGTGTATGCGGCGACCGAGTTGCTCTTGCCCGGCG
TCAATACGGGATAATACCGCGCCACATAGCAGAACTTTAAAAGTGCTCATCATTGGAAAACGTTCTTCGG
GGCGAAAACTCTCAAGGATCTTACCGCTGTTGAGATCCAGTTCGATGTAACCCACTCGTGCACCCAACTG
ATCTTCAGCATCTTTTACTTTCACCAGCGTTTCTGGGTGAGCAAAAACAGGAAGGCAAAATGCCGCAAAA
AAGGGAATAAGGGCGACACGGAAATGTTGAATACTCATACTCTTCCTTTTTCAATATTATTGAAGCATTT
ATCAGGGTTATTGTCTCATGAGCGGATACATATTTGAATGTATTTAGAAAAATAAACAAATAGGGGTTCC
GCGCACATTTCCCCGAAAAGTGCCACCTAAATTGTAAGCGTTAATATTTTGTTAAAATTCGCGTTAAATT
TTTGTTAAATCAGCTCATTTTTTAACCAATAGGCCGAAATCGGCAAAATCCCTTATAAATCAAAAGAATA
GACCGAGATAGGGT
[37 nt withheld, positions 3095-3131]
AAAGAACGTGGACTCCAACGTCAAAGG
[49 nt withheld, positions 3159-3207]
T
[91 nt withheld, positions 3209-3299]
G
[124 nt withheld, positions 3301-3424]
CCCATTCGCCATTCAGGCTGCGCAACTGTTGGGAAGGGCGATCGGTGCGGGCCTCTTCGCTATTACGCCA
GCTGGCGAAAGGGGGATGTGCTGCAAGGCGATTAAGTTGGGTAACGCCAGGGTTTTCCCAGTCACGACGT
TGTAAAACGACGGCCAGTGAGCGCGCCTCGTTCATTCACGTTTTTGAACCCGTGGAGGACGGGCAGACTC
GCGGTGCAAATGTGTTTTACAGCGTGATGGAGCAGATGAAGATGCTCGACACGCTGCAGAACACGCAGCT
AGATTAACCCTAGAAAGATAATCATATTGTGACGTACGTTAAAGATAATCATGTGTAAAATTGACGCATG
TGTTTTATCGGTCTGTATATCGAGGTTTATTTATTAATTTGAATAGATATTAAGTTTTATTATATTTACA
CTTACATACTAATAATAAATTCAACAAACAATTTATTTATGTTTATTTATTTATTAAAAAAAACAAAAAC
TCAAAATTTCTTCTATAAAGTAACAAAACTTTTATGAGGGACAGCCCCCCCCCAAAGCCCCCAGGGATGT
AATTACGTCCCTCCCCCGCTAGGGGGCAGCAGCGAGCCGCCCGGGGCTCCGCTCCGGTCCGGCGCTCCCC
CCGCATCCCCGAGCCGGCAGCGTGCGGGGACAGCCCGGGCACGGGGAAGGTGGCACGGGATCGCTTTCCT
CTGAACGCTTCTCGCTGCTCTTTGAGCCTGCAGACACCTGGGGGGATACGGGGAAAAGGCCTCCACGGCC
ACTAGTAAACGAGAGACGTTTACGGCTAGCTCAGTCCTAGGTATAGTGCTAGCAAAGAGGAGAAATACTA
GATGGTGAGCAAGGGCGAGGAGCTGTTCACCGGGGTGGTGCCCATCCTGGTCGAGCTGGACGGCGACGTA
AACGGCCACAAGTTCAGCGTGTCCGGCGAGGGCGAGGGCGATGCCACCTACGGCAAGCTGACCCTGAAGT
TCATCTGCACCACCGGCAAGCTGCCCGTGCCCTGGCCCACCCTCGTGACCACCCTGACCTACGGCGTGCA
GTGCTTCAGCCGCTACCCCGACCACATGAAGCAGCACGACTTCTTCAAGTCCGCCATGCCCGAAGGCTAC
GTCCAGGAGCGCACCATCTTCTTCAAGGACGACGGCAACTACAAGACCCGCGCCGAGGTGAAGTTCGAGG
GCGACACCCTGGTGAACCGCATCGAGCTGAAGGGCATCGACTTCAAGGAGGACGGCAACATCCTGGGGCA
CAAGCTGGAGTACAACTACAACAGCCACAACGTCTATATCATGGCCGACAAGCAGAAGAACGGCATCAAG
GTGAACTTCAAGATCCGCCACAACATCGAGGACGGCAGCGTGCAGCTCGCCGACCACTACCAGCAGAACA
CCCCCATCGGCGACGGCCCCGTGCTGCTGCCCGACAACCACTACCTGAGCACCCAGTCCGCCCTGAGCAA
AGACCCCAACGAGAAGCGCGATCACATGGTCCTGCTGGAGTTCGTGACCGCCGCCGGGATCACTCTCGGC
ATGGACGAGTAGTACAAGCAGATAAAAAAAATCCTTAGCTTTCGCTAAGGATGATTTCTCGTCTCAGCTG
GGATCCGATTTAAATTCGAATTCGGGCCCGCGGCCGCACTCAATTCTCTAGAAATATTCTCGAGGTTTCT
CCGGTGCCCGTCAGTGGGCAGAGCGCACATCGCCCACAGTCCCCGAGAAGTTGGGGGGAGGGGTCGGCAA
TTGAACCGGTGCCTAGAGAAGGTGGCGCGGGGTAAACTGGGAAAGTGATGTCGTGTACTGGCTCCGCCTT
TTTCCCGAGGGTGGGGGAGAACCGTATATAAGTGCAGTAGTCGCCGTGAACGTTCTTTTTCGCAACGGGT
TTGCCGCCAGAACACAGGTAAGTGCCGTGTGTGGTTCCCGCGGGCCTGGCCTCTTTACGGGTTATGGCCC
TTGCGTGCCTTGAATTACTTCCACCTGGCTGCAGTACGTGATTCTTGATCCCGAGCTTCGGGTTGGAAGT
GGGTGGGAGAGTTCGAGGCCTTGCGCTTAAGGAGCCCCTTCGCCTCGTGCTTGAGTTGAGGCCTGGCCTG
GGCGCTGGGGCCGCCGCGTGCGAATCTGGTGGCACCTTCGCGCCTGTCTCGCTGCTTTCGATAAGTCTCT
AGCCATTTAAAATTTTTGATGACCTGCTGCGACGCTTTTTTTCTGGCAAGATAGTCTTGTAAATGCGGGC
CAAGATCTGCACACTGGTATTTCGGTTTTTGGGGCCGCGGGCGGCGACGGGGCCCGTGCGTCCCAGCGCA
CATGTTCGGCGAGGCGGGGCCTGCGAGCGCGGCCACCGAGAATCGGACGGGGGTAGTCTCAAGCTGGCCG
GCCTGCTCTGGTGCCTGGCCTCGCGCCGCCGTGTATCGCCCCGCCCTGGGCGGCAAGGCTGGCCCGGTCG
GCACCAGTTGCGTGAGCGGAAAGATGGCCGCTTCCCGGCCCTGCTGCAGGGAGCTCAAAATGGAGGACGC
GGCGCTCGGGAGAGCGGGCGGGTGAGTCACCCACACAAAGGAAAAGGGCCTTTCCGTCCTCAGCCGTCGC
TTCATGTGACTCCACGGAGTACCGGGCGCCGTCCAGGCACCTCGATTAGTTCTCGAGCTTTTGGAGTACG
TCGTCTTTAGGTTGGGGGGAGGGGTTTTATGCGATGGAGTTTCCCCACACTGAGTGGGTGGAGACTGAAG
TTAGGCCAGCTTGGCACTTGATGTAATTCTCCTTGGAATTTGCCCTTTTTGAGTTTGGATCTTGGTTCAT
TCTCAAGCCTCAGACAGTGGTTCAAAGTTTTTTTCTTCCATTTCAGGTGTCGTGAGGCGCCACCATGAAA
AAGCCTGAACTCACCGCTACCTCTGTCGAGAAGTTTCTGATCGAAAAGTTCGACAGCGTGTCCGACCTGA
TGCAGCTCTCCGAGGGCGAAGAATCTCGGGCTTTCAGCTTCGATGTGGGAGGGCGTGGATATGTCCTGCG
GGTGAATAGCTGCGCCGATGGTTTCTACAAAGATCGCTATGTTTATCGGCACTTTGCATCCGCCGCTCTC
CCTATTCCCGAAGTGCTTGACATTGGGGAGTTCAGCGAGAGCCTGACCTATTGCATCTCCCGCCGTGCAC
AGGGTGTCACCTTGCAAGACCTGCCTGAAACCGAACTGCCCGCTGTTCTCCAGCCCGTCGCCGAGGCCAT
GGATGCCATCGCTGCCGCCGATCTTAGCCAGACCAGCGGGTTCGGCCCATTCGGACCTCAAGGAATCGGT
CAATACACTACATGGCGCGATTTCATCTGCGCTATTGCTGATCCCCATGTGTATCACTGGCAAACTGTGA
TGGACGACACCGTCAGTGCCTCCGTCGCCCAGGCTCTCGATGAGCTGATGCTTTGGGCCGAGGACTGCCC
CGAAGTCCGGCACCTCGTGCACGCCGATTTCGGCTCCAACAATGTCCTGACCGACAATGGCCGCATAACA
GCCGTCATTGACTGGAGCGAGGCCATGTTCGGGGATTCCCAATACGAGGTCGCCAACATCTTCTTCTGGA
GGCCCTGGTTGGCTTGTATGGAGCAGCAGACCCGCTACTTCGAGCGGAGGCATCCCGAGCTTGCAGGATC
TCCTCGGCTCCGGGCTTATATGCTCCGCATTGGTCTTGACCAACTCTATCAGAGCTTGGTTGACGGCAAT
TTCGATGATGCAGCTTGGGCTCAGGGTCGCTGCGACGCAATCGTCCGGTCCGGAGCCGGGACTGTCGGGC
GTACACAAATCGCCCGCAGAAGCGCTGCCGTCTGGACCGATGGCTGTGTGGAAGTGCTCGCCGATAGTGG
AAACAGACGCCCCAGCACTCGTCCTAGGGCAAAGGATCTGCAGTAAGTCGACAATCAACCTCTGGATTAC
AAAATTTGTGAAAGATTGACTGGTATTCTTAACTATGTTGCTCCTTTTACGCTATGTGGATACGCTGCTT
TAATGCCTTTGTATCATGCGTTAACTAAACTTGTTTATTGCAGCTTATAATGGTTACAAATAAAGCAATA
GCATCACAAATTTCACAAATAAAGCATTTTTTTCACTGCATTCTAGTTGTGGTTTGTCCAAACTCATCAA
TGTATCTTATCATGTCTGGAATTGACTCAAATGATGTCAATTAGTCTATCAGAAGCTCATCTGGTCTCCC
TTCCGGGGGACAAGACATCCCTGTTTAATATTTAAACAGCAGTGTTCCCAAACTGGGTTCTTATATCCCT
TGCTCTGGTCAACCAGGTTGCAGGGTTTCCTGTCCTCACAGGAACGAAGTCCCTAAAGAAACAGTGGCAG
CCAGGTTTAGCCCCGGAATTGACTGGATTCCTTTTTTAGGGCCCATTGGTATGGCTTTTTCCCCGTATCC
CCCCAGGTGTCTGCAGGCTCAAAGAGCAGCGAGAAGCGTTCAGAGGAAAGCGATCCCGTGCCACCTTCCC
CGTGCCCGGGCTGTCCCCGCACGCTGCCGGCTCGGGGATGCGGGGGGAGCGCCGGACCGGAGCGGAGCCC
CGGGCGGCTCGCTGCTGCCCCCTAGCGGGGGAGGGACGTAATTACATCCCTGGGGGCTTT
